Addgene plasmid #129762: K980
Purpose: Expresses Drosophila Kinesin-1 full-length for microtubule gliding assays
Depositing lab: William Hancock. Depositing organization: Pennsylvania State University.
Backbone
  Vector backbone: pET
  Vector type: Bacterial Expression
Growth in bacteria
  Bacterial resistance: Ampicillin, 100 μg/mL
  Growth temperature: 37°C
  Growth strain: DH5alpha
  Growth instructions: Depositing lab uses BL21(DE3) for protein expression.
  Copy number: Low Copy
Gene/Insert
  Gene/Insert name: KHC (alt name: kinesin-1)
  Species: D. melanogaster (fly)
  Entrez Gene: Khc (a.k.a. Dmel_CG7765, 2R6, CG7765, DK, DKH, Dm KHC, DmK, DmKHC, Dmel\CG7765, Dmkin, KHC, KIF 5A, KIF5, KIF5B, KIN, Kif5, Kin, Kin-1, Kinesin, Kinesin-1, khc, kin, kinesin, kinesin-1, l(2)W12, l(2)k13219, l(2)k13314, l(2R)W12, pgs)
  Tag / fusion protein: His6 (C terminal on backbone)
  Cloning method: Unknown
Terms and licenses: Academic/Nonprofit Terms; Industry Terms: Not Available to Industry
Depositor comments: Numbering differs compared to NCBI entry for Khc (NM_057242.5) in that truncation follows residue 975. This difference does not impact the function of the plasmid.
How to cite: K980 was a gift from William Hancock (Addgene plasmid # 129762 ; http://n2t.net/addgene:129762 ; RRID:Addgene_129762)
