[The description below was written by a language model from this plasmid's Addgene catalogue record and pLannotate feature annotations shown in this document.]
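Description:
K980 is a pET-based bacterial expression plasmid of about 6.6 kb that produces the Drosophila melanogaster kinesin-1 heavy chain (Khc) for use in microtubule gliding assays. The backbone carries the pBR322-type elements typical of pET vectors: a ColE1/pMB1 origin together with the bom mobility region and the rop gene, which holds the plasmid at low copy number, consistent with the catalogue's low-copy designation. Selection is by ampicillin through the β-lactamase gene under its own bla promoter, and an f1 phage origin is also present, allowing single-stranded DNA production. The record notes cloning-strain propagation, with a BL21(DE3) host used for protein production.

The expression cassette is the standard T7 arrangement: a T7 promoter, the efficient ribosome binding site from phage T7 gene 10, the Khc open reading frame, and a T7 terminator. Transcription therefore depends on T7 RNA polymerase supplied by a DE3 lysogen host. No lac operator or lacI gene appears in the feature table. A C-terminal His6 tag contributed by the backbone follows the coding sequence and allows metal-affinity purification. The automated annotation picks this up as a short histidine-tag fragment, and the neighbouring partial matches to a composite TEV/biotinylation tag and a T7 gene 10B-derived solubility tag are small fragments that probably reflect vector linker sequence rather than functional tags. Although the construct is described as full-length and named for residue 980, the depositor notes that its numbering differs from the NCBI reference for Khc, the sequence ending after residue 975 in that numbering, which matches the length of the annotated coding region and is stated not to affect function.
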