Features (pLannotate 1.2.2; 14 found; start..end, strand, type, name):
      1..23      +  RBS            RBS: efficient ribosome binding site from bacteriophage T7 gene 10 (Olins and Rangwala, 1989)
     31..2955    +  CDS            Khc: KINH_DROME - Also known as kin. Experimental evidence at protein level: Swiss-Prot protein existence level 1. Kinesin is a microtubule-associated force-producing protein that may play a role in organelle transport. Milt and Miro form an essential protein complex that links Khc to mitochondria for light chain-independent, anterograde transport of mitochondria. From Drosophila melanogaster (Fruit fly).
   2974..2990    +  CDS            capTEV™ (fragment): composite tag for in vivo biotinylation, TEV protease cleavage, and 6xHis tagging
   3014..3031    +  CDS            9xHis (fragment): 9xHis affinity tag
   3041..3090    +  CDS            SET1 (fragment): solubility-enhancement tag derived from T7 phage gene 10B
   3098..3145    +  terminator     T7 terminator: transcription terminator for bacteriophage T7 RNA polymerase
   3182..3610    +  rep_origin     f1 ori (sequence partly withheld): f1 bacteriophage origin of replication; arrow indicates direction of (+) strand synthesis
   3663..3767    +  promoter       AmpR promoter: bla
   3768..4628    +  CDS            AmpR: β-lactamase; bla; confers resistance to ampicillin, carbenicillin, and related antibiotics
   4799..5387    +  rep_origin     ori: high-copy-number ColE1/pMB1/pBR322/pUC origin of replication
   5573..5712    -  misc_feature   bom: basis of mobility region from pBR322
   5814..6005    -  CDS            rop: Rop protein, which maintains plasmids at low copy number; rop
   6022..6402    +  CDS            YPB1_ECOLX: Protein predicted: Swiss-Prot protein existence level 4. From Escherichia coli.
   6514..6532    +  promoter       T7 promoter: promoter for bacteriophage T7 RNA polymerase
>Addgene plasmid #129762 | K980 | addgene full sequence | sequence record 263587 | Addgene NGS Result
TTTGTTTAACTTTAAGAAGGAGATATACATATGAGCGCAGAACGAGAAATTCCAGCCGAGGACAGCATCA
AAGTGGTCTGCCGATTCCGACCGCTGAACGACAGCGAAGAGAAGGCCGGCTCCAAGTTCGTGGTCAAGTT
CCCCAACAATGTGGAGGAGAACTGCATATCCATAGCGGGCAAGGTGTATTTGTTCGACAAGGTCTTCAAA
CCGAATGCATCCCAGGAAAAGGTCTACAATGAGGCGGCCAAGTCCATTGTTACGGATGTCCTGGCCGGGT
ACAATGGAACGATATTCGCATACGGTCAGACGTCCTCCGGAAAAACGCATACGATGGAGGGCGTGATCGG
GGACTCCGTAAAACAGGGTATCATACCTAGGATCGTCAACGACATTTTCAATCACATCTACGCGATGGAG
GTGAACCTGGAGTTTCACATCAAGGTCTCCTACTACGAGATCTACATGGACAAGATTCGAGATCTGTTGG
ACGTCTCCAAGGTGAACCTTAGTGTGCACGAGGATAAGAACCGGGTGCCGTACGTCAAGGGCGCTACGGA
ACGGTTCGTCTCGTCGCCGGAGGATGTTTTCGAGGTGATCGAGGAGGGCAAATCCAATCGTCACATCGCT
GTGACAAACATGAACGAGCATTCTTCGCGATCCCACTCAGTATTCCTTATCAATGTGAAGCAGGAGAACC
TGGAGAACCAGAAGAAACTATCCGGCAAACTCTACCTGGTGGATTTGGCCGGATCCGAGAAGGTTTCCAA
GACTGGAGCGGAGGGAACCGTTCTTGATGAAGCCAAGAACATCAACAAGTCGCTGTCGGCCTTGGGCAAC
GTAATTTCTGCCCTGGCGGACGGAAACAAAACGCACATCCCCTACCGTGATTCCAAGCTAACGCGCATCC
TGCAGGAGTCGCTGGGAGGCAACGCACGCACAACCATCGTCATCTGCTGCTCTCCAGCCAGTTTCAACGA
ATCTGAAACGAAGTCAACGCTGGACTTCGGTCGTAGAGCCAAGACAGTGAAGAACGTGGTCTGCGTTAAC
GAGGAGCTTACTGCCGAGGAATGGAAGCGACGCTATGAAAAGGAGAAGGAAAAGAACGCCCGACTAAAGG
GTAAGGTGGAGAAGCTTGAGATCGAGCTTGCGCGCTGGAGAGCGGGTGAAACTGTTAAGGCGGAGGAGCA
AATCAACATGGAGGATCTCATGGAGGCAAGCACGCCCAACCTGGAAGTGGAGGCAGCACAGACGGCGGCG
GCCGAGGCCGCTTTGGCCGCCCAGCGAACGGCTCTCGCCAATATGTCCGCATCGGTTGCCGTGAACGAGC
AGGCCAGGCTGGCTACAGAGTGCGAGCGTCTCTACCAGCAGCTGGACGACAAGGATGAGGAGATCAATCA
GCAGAGCCAGTACGCCGAGCAGCTCAAGGAGCAGGTGATGGAGCAGGAGGAACTCATCGCTAACGCTCGG
CGTGAGTATGAGACTTTGCAGTCGGAGATGGCGCGAATTCAACAGGAGAACGAGTCCGCCAAGGAAGAGG
TTAAGGAGGTGCTCCAAGCTCTCGAAGAGCTGACTGTAAACTACGACCAGAAATCCCAGGAGATCGATAA
CAAGAACAAGGATATCGATGCCCTCAACGAGGAGCTGCAGCAGAAGCAGTCTGTGTTCAACGCCGCCTCC
ACAGAGCTACAGCAGCTCAAGGACATGTCCTCACACCAGAAGAAGCGCATCACGGAAATGCTAACCAACC
TACTGCGCGACCTCGGCGAAGTGGGCCAGGCCATTGCCCCCGGCGAGTCCAGCATCGACCTTAAGATGAG
TGCTCTGGCTGGCACGGATGCCAGCAAGGTGGAGGAAGATTTCACCATGGCGCGTTTGTTTATCAGCAAG
ATGAAGACGGAGGCCAAGAACATTGCCCAGCGATGCTCCAACATGGAAACACAGCAGGCTGACTCCAACA
AGAAGATCTCCGAATATGAGAAAGATCTGGGCGAGTACCGGCTACTCATTTCGCAGCACGAGGCACGCAT
GAAGTCGCTGCAGGAGTCGATGCGGGAGGCAGAGAACAAGAAGCGCACGCTCGAGGAACAAATCGATTCG
CTGCGCGAGGAATGCGCCAAGCTCAAGGCCGCCGAGCACGTTTCCGCCGTTAACGCCGAGGAGAAACAGC
GGGCTGAGGAGCTGCGCTCCATGTTCGATTCTCAGATGGACGAGCTACGCGAAGCCCACACCCGGCAGGT
GTCCGAGCTCCGGGACGAAATTGCCGCCAAGCAGCACGAAATGGACGAGATGAAGGATGTCCATCAAAAG
CTGCTCTTGGCGCACCAACAGATGACGGCCGACTACGAGAAGGTGCGCCAGGAGGATGCCGAGAAGTCCA
GCGAGCTTCAGAACATCATCCTCACCAACGAGCGTCGGGAGCAAGCGCGCAAAGACCTCAAGGGCCTGGA
GGACACGGTGGCCAAGGAGTTGCAGACGCTACACAACCTGCGAAAACTTTTCGTTCAGGATCTACAGCAA
CGAATCCGAAAGAATGTCGTAAACGAGGAGAGCGAGGAGGACGGTGGATCACTCGCGCAGAAACAGAAGA
TTTCCTTCTTGGAGAACAACCTTGATCAGCTGACCAAGGTGCACAAGCAATTGGTGCGGGACAACGCCGA
TCTGCGGTGCGAGCTGCCCAAGCTGGAGAAGCGTCTACGCTGTACCATGGAGCGGGTGAAAGCTCTGGAG
ACAGCGCTCAAGGAGGCGAAGGAGGGCGCAATGCGGGATCGCAAGCGCTACCAATACGAGGTGGACCGCA
TCAAGGAGGCGGTGCGACAGAAGCATCTGGGCAGACGTGGCCCACAGGCACAGATCGCAAAGCCGATCCG
GTCCGGCCAAGGTGCAATCGCCATTCGTGGTGGTGGCGCCGTTGGAGGACCATCCCCGCTGGCCCAGGTT
AATCCTGTCAACTCGCTTGTTCCGCGTGGGAGCCATCATCATCATCATCACTAAGCGGCCGCACTCGATC
GAGCACCACCACCACCACCACTGAGATCCGGCTGCTAACAAAGCCCGAAAGGAAGCTGAGTTGGCTGCTG
CCACCGCTGAGCAATAACTAGCATAACCCCTTGGGGCCTCTAAACGGGTCTTGAGGGGTTTTTTGCTGAA
AGGAGGAACTATATCCGGATTGGCGAATGGG
[124 nt withheld, positions 3182-3305]
C
[91 nt withheld, positions 3307-3397]
A
[49 nt withheld, positions 3399-3447]
CCTTTGACGTTGGAGTCCACGTTCTTT
[37 nt withheld, positions 3475-3511]
ACCCTATCTCGGTCTATTCTTTTGATTTATAAGGGATTTTGCCGATTTCGGCCTATTGGTTAAAAAATGA
GCTGATTTAACAAAAATTTAACGCGAATTTTAACAAAATATTAACGCTTACAATTTAGGTGGCACTTTTC
GGGGAAATGTGCGCGGAACCCCTATTTGTTTATTTTTCTAAATACATTCAAATATGTATCCGCTCATGAG
ACAATAACCCTGATAAATGCTTCAATAATATTGAAAAAGGAAGAGTATGAGTATTCAACATTTCCGTGTC
GCCCTTATTCCCTTTTTTGCGGCATTTTGCCTTCCTGTTTTTGCTCACCCAGAAACGCTGGTGAAAGTAA
AAGATGCTGAAGATCAGTTGGGTGCACGAGTGGGTTACATCGAACTGGATCTCAACAGCGGTAAGATCCT
TGAGAGTTTTCGCCCCGAAGAACGTTTTCCAATGATGAGCACTTTTAAAGTTCTGCTATGTGGCGCGGTA
TTATCCCGTATTGACGCCGGGCAAGAGCAACTCGGTCGCCGCATACACTATTCTCAGAATGACTTGGTTG
AGTACTCACCAGTCACAGAAAAGCATCTTACGGATGGCATGACAGTAAGAGAATTATGCAGTGCTGCCAT
AACCATGAGTGATAACACTGCGGCCAACTTACTTCTGACAACGATCGGAGGACCGAAGGAGCTAACCGCT
TTTTTGCACAACATGGGGGATCATGTAACTCGCCTTGATCGTTGGGAACCGGAGCTGAATGAAGCCATAC
CAAACGACGAGCGTGACACCACGATGCCTGCAGCAATGGCAACAACGTTGCGCAAACTATTAACTGGCGA
ACTACTTACTCTAGCTTCCCGGCAACAATTAATAGACTGGATGGAGGCGGATAAAGTTGCAGGACCACTT
CTGCGCTCGGCCCTTCCGGCTGGCTGGTTTATTGCTGATAAATCTGGAGCCGGTGAGCGTGGGTCTCGCG
GTATCATTGCAGCACTGGGGCCAGATGGTAAGCCCTCCCGTATCGTAGTTATCTACACGACGGGGAGTCA
GGCAACTATGGATGAACGAAATAGACAGATCGCTGAGATAGGTGCCTCACTGATTAAGCATTGGTAACTG
TCAGACCAAGTTTACTCATATATACTTTAGATTGATTTAAAACTTCATTTTTAATTTAAAAGGATCTAGG
TGAAGATCCTTTTTGATAATCTCATGACCAAAATCCCTTAACGTGAGTTTTCGTTCCACTGAGCGTCAGA
CCCCGTAGAAAAGATCAAAGGATCTTCTTGAGATCCTTTTTTTCTGCGCGTAATCTGCTGCTTGCAAACA
AAAAAACCACCGCTACCAGCGGTGGTTTGTTTGCCGGATCAAGAGCTACCAACTCTTTTTCCGAAGGTAA
CTGGCTTCAGCAGAGCGCAGATACCAAATACTGTCCTTCTAGTGTAGCCGTAGTTAGGCCACCACTTCAA
GAACTCTGTAGCACCGCCTACATACCTCGCTCTGCTAATCCTGTTACCAGTGGCTGCTGCCAGTGGCGAT
AAGTCGTGTCTTACCGGGTTGGACTCAAGACGATAGTTACCGGATAAGGCGCAGCGGTCGGGCTGAACGG
GGGGTTCGTGCACACAGCCCAGCTTGGAGCGAACGACCTACACCGAACTGAGATACCTACAGCGTGAGCT
ATGAGAAAGCGCCACGCTTCCCGAAGGGAGAAAGGCGGACAGGTATCCGGTAAGCGGCAGGGTCGGAACA
GGAGAGCGCACGAGGGAGCTTCCAGGGGGAAACGCCTGGTATCTTTATAGTCCTGTCGGGTTTCGCCACC
TCTGACTTGAGCGTCGATTTTTGTGATGCTCGTCAGGGGGGCGGAGCCTATGGAAAAACGCCAGCAACGC
GGCCTTTTTACGGTTCCTGGCCTTTTGCTGGCCTTTTGCTCACATGTTCTTTCCTGCGTTATCCCCTGAT
TCTGTGGATAACCGTATTACCGCCTTTGAGTGAGCTGATACCGCTCGCCGCAGCCGAACGACCGAGCGCA
GCGAGTCAGTGAGCGAGGAAGCGGAAGAGCGCCTGATGCGGTATTTTCTCCTTACGCATCTGTGCGGTAT
TTCACACCGCAATGGTGCACTCTCAGTACAATCTGCTCTGATGCCGCATAGTTAAGCCAGTATACACTCC
GCTATCGCTACGTGACTGGGTCATGGCTGCGCCCCGACACCCGCCAACACCCGCTGACGCGCCCTGACGG
GCTTGTCTGCTCCCGGCATCCGCTTACAGACAAGCTGTGACCGTCTCCGGGAGCTGCATGTGTCAGAGGT
TTTCACCGTCATCACCGAAACGCGCGAGGCAGCTGCGGTAAAGCTCATCAGCGTGGTCGTGAAGCGATTC
ACAGATGTCTGCCTGTTCATCCGCGTCCAGCTCGTTGAGTTTCTCCAGAAGCGTTAATGTCTGGCTTCTG
ATAAAGCGGGCCATGTTAAGGGCGGTTTTTTCCTGTTTGGTCACTGATGCCTCCGTGTAAGGGGGATTTC
TGTTCATGGGGGTAATGATACCGATGAAACGAGAGAGGATGCTCACGATACGGGTTACTGATGATGAACA
TGCCCGGTTACTGGAACGTTGTGAGGGTAAACAACTGGCGGTATGGATGCGGCGGGACCAGAGAAAAATC
ACTCAGGGTCAATGCCAGCGCTTCGTTAATACAGATGTAGGTGTTCCACAGGGTAGCCAGCAGCATCCTG
CGATGCAGATCCGGAACATAATGGTGCAGGGCGCTGACTTCCGCGTTTCCAGACTTTACGAAACACGGAA
ACCGAAGACCATTCATGTTGTTGCTCAGGTCGCAGACGTTTTGCAGCAGCAGTCGCTTCACGTTCGCTCG
CGTATCGGTGATTCATTCTGCTAACCAGTAAGGCAACCCCGCCAGCCTAGCCGGGTCCTCAACGACAGGA
GCACGATCATGCGCACCCGTGGCCAGGACCCAACGCTGCCCGAGATCTCGATCCCGCGAAATTAATACGA
CTCACTATAGGGAGACCACAACGGTTTCCCTCTAGAAATAAT
